Addgene plasmid #110470: tet-pLKO.neo_shGFP
Purpose: Control, silence GFP gene, doxycycline inducible, neomycin selection
Depositing lab: Sandra Martha Gomes Dias. Depositing organization: Centro Nacional de Pesquisa em Energia e Materiais (CNPEM). Publication: Dual inhibition of glutaminase and carnitine palmitoyltransferase decreases growth and migration of glutaminase inhibition-resistant triple-negative breast cancer cells. Reis LMD, Adamoski D, Ornitz Oliveira Souza R, Rodrigues Ascencao CF, Sousa de Oliveira KR, Correa-da-Silva F, Malta de Sa Patroni F, Meira Dias M, Consonni SR, Mendes de Moraes-Vieira PM, Silber AM, Dias SMG. J Biol Chem. 2019 Jun 14;294(24):9342-9357. doi: 10.1074/jbc.RA119.008180. Epub 2019 Apr 30. PubMed 31040181.
Backbone
  Vector backbone: Tet-pLKO-neo
  Backbone manufacturer: #21916
  Backbone size w/o insert (bp): 10959
  Total vector size (bp): 9142
  Vector type: Mammalian Expression, Lentiviral, RNAi
  Selectable markers: Neomycin (select with G418)
Growth in bacteria
  Bacterial resistance: Ampicillin, 100 μg/mL
  Growth temperature: 37°C
  Growth strain: NEB Stable
  Copy number: High Copy
Gene/Insert
  Gene/Insert name: GFP
  gRNA/shRNA sequence: CAAGCTGACCCTGAAGTTCAT
  Species: Synthetic
  Promoter: H1/TO (RNA PolIII)
  Cloning method: Restriction Enzyme; 5′ cloning site AgeI (destroyed during cloning); 3′ cloning site EcoRI (not destroyed)
  Sequencing primers: 5′ GGCAGGGATATTCACCATTATCGTTTCAGA
Terms and licenses: Academic/Nonprofit Terms; Industry Terms: Not Available to Industry
Depositor comments: See Addgene's pLKO family protocol http://www.addgene.org/plko on how to use the pLKO family vectors. Plasmid grows more slowly than standard plasmids.
How to cite: tet-pLKO.neo_shGFP was a gift from Sandra Martha Gomes Dias (Addgene plasmid # 110470 ; http://n2t.net/addgene:110470 ; RRID:Addgene_110470)
