[The description below was written by a language model from this plasmid's Addgene catalogue record and pLannotate feature annotations shown in this document.]
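Description:
tet-pLKO.neo_shGFP is a lentiviral RNAi plasmid built on the Tet-pLKO-neo backbone that delivers a doxycycline-inducible short hairpin RNA against GFP and serves as a control construct for inducible knockdown experiments. It is propagated in E. coli through a high-copy ColE1/pUC-type origin with ampicillin resistance (AmpR), and also carries an f1 origin and an SV40 origin. The record notes that it grows more slowly than standard plasmids. The sequenced construct is 9,142 bp, smaller than the listed empty backbone. This would be consistent with backbone sequence between the AgeI and EcoRI cloning sites being replaced by the short hairpin, although the record does not say so.

The viral portion has a third-generation-style layout. An RSV promoter is fused to a truncated HIV-1 5' LTR, followed by the Ψ packaging signal with a gag fragment, the RRE, a cPPT/CTS element and a self-inactivating ΔU3 3' LTR. The hairpin sits downstream of the H1/TO (H1-2O2) RNA polymerase III promoter, an H1 variant carrying tet operator sites. The two short, oppositely oriented fragments annotated as rsEGFP2 are simply the sense and antisense arms of the GFP-targeting stem.

A second cassette uses the human PGK promoter and a rabbit β-globin intron to express TetR, followed by an EMCV IRES and the neo gene. Transduced mammalian cells can therefore be selected with G418 while producing the repressor from the same transcript. TetR holds the H1/TO promoter off until doxycycline releases it and allows shRNA transcription. Because the target is synthetic GFP rather than an endogenous gene, the construct is typically used as a non-targeting control alongside gene-specific hairpins in the same vector, or to silence GFP reporters.
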