Features (pLannotate 1.2.2; 32 found; start..end, strand, type, name):
      1..227     +  promoter       RSV promoter: Rous sarcoma virus enhancer/promoter
    228..408     +  LTR            5' LTR (truncated): truncated 5' long terminal repeat (LTR) from HIV-1
    455..580     +  misc_feature   HIV-1 Ψ: packaging signal of human immunodeficiency virus type 1
    564..927     +  CDS            HIV-1 gag (fragment): gag protein from human immunodeficiency virus 1; gag
   1073..1306    +  misc_feature   RRE: The Rev response element (RRE) of HIV-1 allows for Rev-dependent mRNA export from the nucleus to the cytoplasm.
   1683..1783    +  CDS            Rev (fragment): human immunodeficiency virus 1 (HIV-1) Rev protein; rev; enhances nuclear export of unspliced and incompletely spliced viral mRNAs
   1824..1918    +  promoter       H1-2O2 promoter: doxycycline-inducible variant of the human H1 RNA promoter (Henriksen et al., 2007)
   1922..1947    +  CDS            rsEGFP2 (fragment): reversibly and rapidly switchable enhanced green fluorescent protein (Grotjohann et al., 2012) mammalian codon-optimized
   1950..1972    -  CDS            rsEGFP2 (fragment): reversibly and rapidly switchable enhanced green fluorescent protein (Grotjohann et al., 2012) mammalian codon-optimized
   2019..2136    +  misc_feature   cPPT/CTS: central polypurine tract and central termination sequence of HIV-1
   2185..2695    +  promoter       hPGK promoter: human phosphoglycerate kinase 1 promoter
   2704..3276    +  intron         β-globin intron: intron from rabbit β-globin gene
   3331..3349    +  promoter       T7 promoter: promoter for bacteriophage T7 RNA polymerase
   3360..3980    +  CDS            tetR: TETR2_ECOLX - Experimental evidence at protein level: Swiss-Prot protein existence level 1. TetR is the repressor of the tetracycline resistance element; its N-terminal region forms a helix-turn-helix structure and binds DNA. Binding of tetracycline to TetR reduces the repressor affinity for the tetracycline resistance gene (tetA) promoter operator sites. From Escherichia coli.
   4126..4588    +  misc_feature   IRES: internal ribosome entry site (IRES) of the encephalomyocarditis virus (EMCV)
   4595..5386    +  CDS            neo: KKA2_KLEPN - Also known as kan, nptII. Experimental evidence at protein level: Swiss-Prot protein existence level 1. Resistance to kanamycin, neomycin, paromomycin, ribostamycin, butirosin and gentamicin B. From Klebsiella pneumoniae.
   5418..5517    -  protein_bind   attL2: mutant version of attL; recombination site for the Gateway® LR reaction LR Clonase™
   5576..5659    +  CDS            nef (fragment): NEF_HV1Z2 - Experimental evidence at protein level: Swiss-Prot protein existence level 1. Extracellular Nef protein targets CD4(+) T-lymphocytes for apoptosis by interacting with CXCR4 surface receptors. From Human immunodeficiency virus type 1 group M subtype D (isolate Z2/CDC-Z34) (HIV-1).
   5661..5894    +  LTR            3' LTR (ΔU3): self-inactivating 3' long terminal repeat (LTR) from HIV-1
   5966..6087    +  polyA_signal   SV40 poly(A) signal: SV40 polyadenylation signal
   6127..6262    +  rep_origin     SV40 ori: SV40 origin of replication
   6283..6301    -  promoter       T7 promoter: promoter for bacteriophage T7 RNA polymerase
   6309..6464    +  CDS            lacZα (fragment): LacZα fragment of β-galactosidase; lacZ fragment
   6469..6897    +  rep_origin     f1 ori (sequence partly withheld): f1 bacteriophage origin of replication; arrow indicates direction of (+) strand synthesis
   6950..7054    +  promoter       AmpR promoter: bla
   7055..7915    +  CDS            AmpR: β-lactamase; bla; confers resistance to ampicillin, carbenicillin, and related antibiotics
   8086..8674    +  rep_origin     ori: high-copy-number ColE1/pMB1/pBR322/pUC origin of replication
   8857..8949    +  CDS            lacI (fragment): lac repressor; lacI; The lac repressor binds to the lac operator to inhibit transcription in E. coli. This inhibition can be relieved by adding lactose or isopropyl-β-D-thiogalactopyranoside (IPTG).
   8962..8983    +  protein_bind   CAP binding site: CAP binding activates transcription in the presence of cAMP. E. coli catabolite activator protein
   8998..9028    +  promoter       lac promoter: promoter for the E. coli lac operon
   9036..9052    +  protein_bind   lac operator: The lac repressor binds to the lac operator to inhibit transcription in E. coli. This inhibition can be relieved by adding lactose or isopropyl-β-D-thiogalactopyranoside (IPTG). lac repressor encoded by lacI
   9097..9115    +  promoter       T3 promoter: promoter for bacteriophage T3 RNA polymerase
>Addgene plasmid #110470 | tet-pLKO.neo_shGFP | addgene full sequence | sequence record 218855 | Addgene NGS Result
TGTAGTCTTATGCAATACTCTTGTAGTCTTGCAACATGGTAACGATGAGTTAGCAACATGCCTTACAAGG
AGAGAAAAAGCACCGTGCATGCCGATTGGTGGAAGTAAGGTGGTACGATCGTGCCTTATTAGGAAGGCAA
CAGACGGGTCTGACATGGATTGGACGAACCACTGAATTGCCGCATTGCAGAGATATTGTATTTAAGTGCC
TAGCTCGATACATAAACGGGTCTCTCTGGTTAGACCAGATCTGAGCCTGGGAGCTCTCTGGCTAACTAGG
GAACCCACTGCTTAAGCCTCAATAAAGCTTGCCTTGAGTGCTTCAAGTAGTGTGTGCCCGTCTGTTGTGT
GACTCTGGTAACTAGAGATCCCTCAGACCCTTTTAGTCAGTGTGGAAAATCTCTAGCAGTGGCGCCCGAA
CAGGGACTTGAAAGCGAAAGGGAAACCAGAGGAGCTCTCTCGACGCAGGACTCGGCTTGCTGAAGCGCGC
ACGGCAAGAGGCGAGGGGCGGCGACTGGTGAGTACGCCAAAAATTTTGACTAGCGGAGGCTAGAAGGAGA
GAGATGGGTGCGAGAGCGTCAGTATTAAGCGGGGGAGAATTAGATCGCGATGGGAAAAAATTCGGTTAAG
GCCAGGGGGAAAGAAAAAATATAAATTAAAACATATAGTATGGGCAAGCAGGGAGCTAGAACGATTCGCA
GTTAATCCTGGCCTGTTAGAAACATCAGAAGGCTGTAGACAAATACTGGGACAGCTACAACCATCCCTTC
AGACAGGATCAGAAGAACTTAGATCATTATATAATACAGTAGCAACCCTCTATTGTGTGCATCAAAGGAT
AGAGATAAAAGACACCAAGGAAGCTTTAGACAAGATAGAGGAAGAGCAAAACAAAAGTAAGACCACCGCA
CAGCAAGCGGCCGCTGATCTTCAGACCTGGAGGAGGAGATATGAGGGACAATTGGAGAAGTGAATTATAT
AAATATAAAGTAGTAAAAATTGAACCATTAGGAGTAGCACCCACCAAGGCAAAGAGAAGAGTGGTGCAGA
GAGAAAAAAGAGCAGTGGGAATAGGAGCTTTGTTCCTTGGGTTCTTGGGAGCAGCAGGAAGCACTATGGG
CGCAGCGTCAATGACGCTGACGGTACAGGCCAGACAATTATTGTCTGGTATAGTGCAGCAGCAGAACAAT
TTGCTGAGGGCTATTGAGGCGCAACAGCATCTGTTGCAACTCACAGTCTGGGGCATCAAGCAGCTCCAGG
CAAGAATCCTGGCTGTGGAAAGATACCTAAAGGATCAACAGCTCCTGGGGATTTGGGGTTGCTCTGGAAA
ACTCATTTGCACCACTGCTGTGCCTTGGAATGCTAGTTGGAGTAATAAATCTCTGGAACAGATTTGGAAT
CACACGACCTGGATGGAGTGGGACAGAGAAATTAACAATTACACAAGCTTAATACACTCCTTAATTGAAG
AATCGCAAAACCAGCAAGAAAAGAATGAACAAGAATTATTGGAATTAGATAAATGGGCAAGTTTGTGGAA
TTGGTTTAACATAACAAATTGGCTGTGGTATATAAAATTATTCATAATGATAGTAGGAGGCTTGGTAGGT
TTAAGAATAGTTTTTGCTGTACTTTCTATAGTGAATAGAGTTAGGCAGGGATATTCACCATTATCGTTTC
AGACCCACCTCCCAACCCCGAGGGGACCCGACAGGCCCGAAGGAATAGAAGAAGAAGGTGGAGAGAGAGA
CAGAGACAGATCCATTCGATTAGTGAACGGATCTCGACGGTATCGATCACGAGACTAGCCTCGAGCGGCC
GCAATATTTGCATGTCGCTATGTGTTCTGGGAAATCACCATAAACGTGAAATCCCTATCAGTGATAGAGA
CTTATAAGTTCCCTATCAGTGATAGAGACACCGGCAAGCTGACCCTGAAGTTCATCTCGAGATGAACTTC
AGGGTCAGCTTGTTTTTGAATTCTCGACCTCGAGACAAATGGCAGTATTCATCCACAATTTTAAAAGAAA
AGGGGGGATTGGGGGGTACAGTGCAGGGGAAAGAATAGTAGACATAATAGCAACAGACATACAAACTAAA
GAATTACAAAAACAAATTACAAAAATTCAAAATTTTCGGGTTTATTACAGGGACAGCAGAGATCCACTTT
GGCCGCGGCTCGAGGGGGTTGGGGTTGCGCCTTTTCCAAGGCAGCCCTGGGTTTGCGCAGGGACGCGGCT
GCTCTGGGCGTGGTTCCGGGAAACGCAGCGGCGCCGACCCTGGGTCTCGCACATTCTTCACGTCCGTTCG
CAGCGTCACCCGGATCTTCGCCGCTACCCTTGTGGGCCCCCCGGCGACGCTTCCTGCTCCGCCCCTAAGT
CGGGAAGGTTCCTTGCGGTTCGCGGCGTGCCGGACGTGACAAACGGAAGCCGCACGTCTCACTAGTACCC
TCGCAGACGGACAGCGCCAGGGAGCAATGGCAGCGCGCCGACCGCGATGGGCTGTGGCCAATAGCGGCTG
CTCAGCAGGGCGCGCCGAGAGCAGCGGCCGGGAAGGGGCGGTGCGGGAGGCGGGGTGTGGGGCGGTAGTG
TGGGCCCTGTTCCTGCCCGCGCGGTGTTCCGCATTCTGCAAGCCTCCGGAGCGCACGTCGGCAGTCGGCT
CCCTCGTTGACCGAATCACCGACCTCTCTCCCCAGGGGGATCTGTGAGTTTGGGGACCCTTGATTGTTCT
TTCTTTTTCGCTATTGTAAAATTCATGTTATATGGAGGGGGCAAAGTTTTCAGGGTGTTGTTTAGAATGG
GAAGATGTCCCTTGTATCACCATGGACCCTCATGATAATTTTGTTTCTTTCACTTTCTACTCTGTTGACA
ACCATTGTCTCCTCTTATTTTCTTTTCATTTTCTGTAACTTTTTCGTTAAACTTTAGCTTGCATTTGTAA
CGAATTTTTAAATTCACTTTTGTTTATTTGTCAGATTGTAAGTACTTTCTCTAATCACTTTTTTTTCAAG
GCAATCAGGGTATATTATATTGTACTTCAGCACAGTTTTAGAGAACAATTGTTATAATTAAATGATAAGG
TAGAATATTTCTGCATATAAATTCTGGCTGGCGTGGAAATATTCTTATTGGTAGAAACAACTACATCCTG
GTCATCATCCTGCCTTTCTCTTTATGGTTACAATGATATACACTGTTTGAGATGAGGATAAAATACTCTG
AGTCCAAACCGGGCCCCTCTGCTAACCATGTTCATGCCTTCTTCTTTTTCCTACAGCTCCTGGGCAACGT
GCTGGTTATTGTGCTGTCTCATCATTTTGGCAAAGAATTGTAATACGACTCACTATAGGGCGAATTGATA
TGTCTAGATTAGATAAAAGTAAAGTGATTAACAGCGCATTAGAGCTGCTTAATGAGGTCGGAATCGAAGG
TTTAACAACCCGTAAACTCGCCCAGAAGCTAGGTGTAGAGCAGCCTACATTGTATTGGCATGTAAAAAAT
AAGCGGGCTTTGCTCGACGCCTTAGCCATTGAGATGTTAGATAGGCACCATACTCACTTTTGCCCTTTAG
AAGGGGAAAGCTGGCAAGATTTTTTACGTAATAACGCTAAAAGTTTTAGATGTGCTTTACTAAGTCATCG
CGATGGAGCAAAAGTACATTTAGGTACACGGCCTACAGAAAAACAGTATGAAACTCTCGAAAATCAATTA
GCCTTTTTATGCCAACAAGGTTTTTCACTAGAGAATGCATTATATGCACTCAGCGCTGTGGGGCATTTTA
CTTTAGGTTGCGTATTGGAAGATCAAGAGCATCAAGTCGCTAAAGAAGAAAGGGAAACACCTACTACTGA
TAGTATGCCGCCATTATTACGACAAGCTATCGAATTATTTGATCACCAAGGTGCAGAGCCAGCCTTCTTA
TTCGGCCTTGAATTGATCATATGCGGATTAGAAAAACAACTTAAATGTGAAAGTGGGTCCGCGTACAGCG
GCTCCCGGGAGTTCTAGGGATCTGCCCCTCTCCCTCCCCCCCCCCTAACGTTACTGGCCGAAGCCGCTTG
GAATAAGGCCGGTGTGCGTTTGTCTATATGTTATTTTCCACCATATTGCCGTCTTTTGGCAATGTGAGGG
CCCGGAAACCTGGCCCTGTCTTCTTGACGAGCATTCCTAGGGGTCTTTCCCCTCTCGCCAAAGGAATGCA
AGGTCTGTTGAATGTCGTGAAGGAAGCAGTTCCTCTGGAAGCTTCTTGAAGACAAACAACGTCTGTAGCG
ACCCTTTGCAGGCAGCGGAACCCCCCACCTGGCGACAGGTGCCTCTGCGGCCAAAAGCCACGTGTATAAG
ATACACCTGCAAAGGCGGCACAACCCCAGTGCCACGTTGTGAGTTGGATAGTTGTGGAAAGAGTCAAATG
GCTCTCCTCAAGCGTATTCAACAAGGGGCTGAAGGATGCCCAGAAGGTACCCCATTGTATGGGATCTGAT
CTGGGGCCTCGGTGCACATGCTTTACATGTGTTTAGTCGAGGTTAAAAAAACGTCTAGGCCCCCCGAACC
ACGGGGACGTGGTTTTCCTTTGAAAAACACGATGATAAGGATCCATGATTGAACAAGATGGATTGCACGC
AGGTTCTCCGGCCGCTTGGGTGGAGAGGCTATTCGGCTATGACTGGGCACAACAGACAATCGGCTGCTCT
GATGCCGCCGTGTTCCGGCTGTCAGCGCAGGGGCGCCCGGTTCTTTTTGTCAAGACCGACCTGTCCGGTG
CCCTGAATGAACTGCAGGACGAGGCAGCGCGGCTATCGTGGCTGGCCACGACGGGCGTTCCTTGCGCAGC
TGTGCTCGACGTTGTCACTGAAGCGGGAAGGGACTGGCTGCTATTGGGCGAAGTGCCGGGGCAGGATCTC
CTGTCATCTCACCTTGCTCCTGCCGAGAAAGTATCCATCATGGCTGATGCAATGCGGCGGCTGCATACGC
TTGATCCGGCTACCTGCCCATTCGACCACCAAGCGAAACATCGCATCGAGCGAGCACGTACTCGGATGGA
AGCCGGTCTTGTCGATCAGGATGATCTGGACGAAGAGCATCAGGGGCTCGCGCCAGCCGAACTGTTCGCC
AGGCTCAAGGCGCGCATGCCCGACGGCGAGGATCTCGTCGTGACCCATGGCGATGCCTGCTTGCCGAATA
TCATGGTGGAAAATGGCCGCTTTTCTGGATTCATCGACTGTGGCCGGCTGGGTGTGGCGGACCGCTATCA
GGACATAGCGTTGGCTACCCGTGATATTGCTGAAGAGCTTGGCGGCGAATGGGCTGACCGCTTCCTCGTG
CTTTACGGTATCGCCGCTCCCGATTCGCAGCGCATCGCCTTCTATCGCCTTCTTGACGAGTTCTTCTGAG
GTACCTTTTTTAAGGGTGGGCGCGCCGACCCAGCTTTCTTGTACAAAGTTGGCATTATAAGAAAGCATTG
CTTATCAATTTGTTGCAACGAACAGGTCACTATCAGTCAAAATAAAATCATTATTTGCCATCCAGCTGAT
ATCCGCCCGCCCCACGACCCGCAGCGCCCGACCGAAAGGAGCGCACGACCCCATGCATCGGTACCTTTAA
GACCAATGACTTACAAGGCAGCTGTAGATCTTAGCCACTTTTTAAAAGAAAAGGGGGGACTGGAAGGGCT
AATTCACTCCCAACGAAGACAAGATCTGCTTTTTGCTTGTACTGGGTCTCTCTGGTTAGACCAGATCTGA
GCCTGGGAGCTCTCTGGCTAACTAGGGAACCCACTGCTTAAGCCTCAATAAAGCTTGCCTTGAGTGCTTC
AAGTAGTGTGTGCCCGTCTGTTGTGTGACTCTGGTAACTAGAGATCCCTCAGACCCTTTTAGTCAGTGTG
GAAAATCTCTAGCAGTAGTAGTTCATGTCATCTTATTATTCAGTATTTATAACTTGCAAAGAAATGAATA
TCAGAGAGTGAGAGGAACTTGTTTATTGCAGCTTATAATGGTTACAAATAAAGCAATAGCATCACAAATT
TCACAAATAAAGCATTTTTTTCACTGCATTCTAGTTGTGGTTTGTCCAAACTCATCAATGTATCTTATCA
TGTCTGGCTCTAGCTATCCCGCCCCTAACTCCGCCCATCCCGCCCCTAACTCCGCCCAGTTCCGCCCATT
CTCCGCCCCATGGCTGACTAATTTTTTTTATTTATGCAGAGGCCGAGGCCGCCTCGGCCTCTGAGCTATT
CCAGAAGTAGTGAGGAGGCTTTTTTGGAGGCCTAGGGACGTACCCAATTCGCCCTATAGTGAGTCGTATT
ACGCGCGCTCACTGGCCGTCGTTTTACAACGTCGTGACTGGGAAAACCCTGGCGTTACCCAACTTAATCG
CCTTGCAGCACATCCCCCTTTCGCCAGCTGGCGTAATAGCGAAGAGGCCCGCACCGATCGCCCTTCCCAA
CAGTTGCGCAGCCTGAATGGCGAATGGG
[124 nt withheld, positions 6469-6592]
C
[91 nt withheld, positions 6594-6684]
A
[49 nt withheld, positions 6686-6734]
CCTTTGACGTTGGAGTCCACGTTCTTT
[37 nt withheld, positions 6762-6798]
ACCCTATCTCGGTCTATTCTTTTGATTTATAAGGGATTTTGCCGATTTCGGCCTATTGGTTAAAAAATGA
GCTGATTTAACAAAAATTTAACGCGAATTTTAACAAAATATTAACGCTTACAATTTAGGTGGCACTTTTC
GGGGAAATGTGCGCGGAACCCCTATTTGTTTATTTTTCTAAATACATTCAAATATGTATCCGCTCATGAG
ACAATAACCCTGATAAATGCTTCAATAATATTGAAAAAGGAAGAGTATGAGTATTCAACATTTCCGTGTC
GCCCTTATTCCCTTTTTTGCGGCATTTTGCCTTCCTGTTTTTGCTCACCCAGAAACGCTGGTGAAAGTAA
AAGATGCTGAAGATCAGTTGGGTGCACGAGTGGGTTACATCGAACTGGATCTCAACAGCGGTAAGATCCT
TGAGAGTTTTCGCCCCGAAGAACGTTTTCCAATGATGAGCACTTTTAAAGTTCTGCTATGTGGCGCGGTA
TTATCCCGTATTGACGCCGGGCAAGAGCAACTCGGTCGCCGCATACACTATTCTCAGAATGACTTGGTTG
AGTACTCACCAGTCACAGAAAAGCATCTTACGGATGGCATGACAGTAAGAGAATTATGCAGTGCTGCCAT
AACCATGAGTGATAACACTGCGGCCAACTTACTTCTGACAACGATCGGAGGACCGAAGGAGCTAACCGCT
TTTTTGCACAACATGGGGGATCATGTAACTCGCCTTGATCGTTGGGAACCGGAGCTGAATGAAGCCATAC
CAAACGACGAGCGTGACACCACGATGCCTGTAGCAATGGCAACAACGTTGCGCAAACTATTAACTGGCGA
ACTACTTACTCTAGCTTCCCGGCAACAATTAATAGACTGGATGGAGGCGGATAAAGTTGCAGGACCACTT
CTGCGCTCGGCCCTTCCGGCTGGCTGGTTTATTGCTGATAAATCTGGAGCCGGTGAGCGTGGGTCTCGCG
GTATCATTGCAGCACTGGGGCCAGATGGTAAGCCCTCCCGTATCGTAGTTATCTACACGACGGGGAGTCA
GGCAACTATGGATGAACGAAATAGACAGATCGCTGAGATAGGTGCCTCACTGATTAAGCATTGGTAACTG
TCAGACCAAGTTTACTCATATATACTTTAGATTGATTTAAAACTTCATTTTTAATTTAAAAGGATCTAGG
TGAAGATCCTTTTTGATAATCTCATGACCAAAATCCCTTAACGTGAGTTTTCGTTCCACTGAGCGTCAGA
CCCCGTAGAAAAGATCAAAGGATCTTCTTGAGATCCTTTTTTTCTGCGCGTAATCTGCTGCTTGCAAACA
AAAAAACCACCGCTACCAGCGGTGGTTTGTTTGCCGGATCAAGAGCTACCAACTCTTTTTCCGAAGGTAA
CTGGCTTCAGCAGAGCGCAGATACCAAATACTGTTCTTCTAGTGTAGCCGTAGTTAGGCCACCACTTCAA
GAACTCTGTAGCACCGCCTACATACCTCGCTCTGCTAATCCTGTTACCAGTGGCTGCTGCCAGTGGCGAT
AAGTCGTGTCTTACCGGGTTGGACTCAAGACGATAGTTACCGGATAAGGCGCAGCGGTCGGGCTGAACGG
GGGGTTCGTGCACACAGCCCAGCTTGGAGCGAACGACCTACACCGAACTGAGATACCTACAGCGTGAGCT
ATGAGAAAGCGCCACGCTTCCCGAAGGGAGAAAGGCGGACAGGTATCCGGTAAGCGGCAGGGTCGGAACA
GGAGAGCGCACGAGGGAGCTTCCAGGGGGAAACGCCTGGTATCTTTATAGTCCTGTCGGGTTTCGCCACC
TCTGACTTGAGCGTCGATTTTTGTGATGCTCGTCAGGGGGGCGGAGCCTATGGAAAAACGCCAGCAACGC
GGCCTTTTTACGGTTCCTGGCCTTTTGCTGGCCTTTTGCTCACATGTTCTTTCCTGCGTTATCCCCTGAT
TCTGTGGATAACCGTATTACCGCCTTTGAGTGAGCTGATACCGCTCGCCGCAGCCGAACGACCGAGCGCA
GCGAGTCAGTGAGCGAGGAAGCGGAAGAGCGCCCAATACGCAAACCGCCTCTCCCCGCGCGTTGGCCGAT
TCATTAATGCAGCTGGCACGACAGGTTTCCCGACTGGAAAGCGGGCAGTGAGCGCAACGCAATTAATGTG
AGTTAGCTCACTCATTAGGCACCCCAGGCTTTACACTTTATGCTTCCGGCTCGTATGTTGTGTGGAATTG
TGAGCGGATAACAATTTCACACAGGAAACAGCTATGACCATGATTACGCCAAGCGCGCAATTAACCCTCA
CTAAAGGGAACAAAAGCTGGAGCTGCAAGCTTAA
